Addgene plasmid #227110: pAAV_ER-RE_MLPmin_BC1064-luc2
Purpose: Estrogen receptor response element for luciferase and barcode assays; barcode BC1064
Depositing lab: Michael Wehr. Depositing organization: Systasy Bioscience GmbH. Publication: Polypharmacological profiling across protein target families and cellular pathways using the multiplexed cell-based assay platform safetyProfiler reveals efficacy, potency and side effects of drugs. Popovic L, Brankatschk B, Palladino G, Rossner MJ, Wehr MC. Biomed Pharmacother. 2024 Nov;180:117523. doi: 10.1016/j.biopha.2024.117523. Epub 2024 Oct 14. PubMed 39405910.
Backbone
  Vector backbone: pAAV
  Vector type: Mammalian Expression, AAV
Growth in bacteria
  Bacterial resistance: Ampicillin, 100 μg/mL
  Growth temperature: 37°C
  Growth strain: NEB Stable
  Copy number: High Copy
Gene/Insert
  Gene/Insert name: 12x clustered ER response element linked to MLP minimal promoter driving barcode 1064 and a luciferase reporter gene
  Species: Synthetic
  Cloning method: Gateway Cloning
Terms and licenses: Academic/Nonprofit Terms; Industry Terms: Not Available to Industry
Depositor comments: Please note: This plasmid contains an 11bp deletion in the 2nd ITR. This plasmid was used used in transient assays in the associated paper and is functional for this type of study. It is not known how this deletion impacts AAV packaging and production.
How to cite: pAAV_ER-RE_MLPmin_BC1064-luc2 was a gift from Michael Wehr (Addgene plasmid # 227110 ; http://n2t.net/addgene:227110 ; RRID:Addgene_227110)
