[The description below was written by a language model from this plasmid's Addgene catalogue record and pLannotate feature annotations shown in this document.]
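Description:
pAAV_ER-RE_MLPmin_BC1064-luc2 is an AAV-format mammalian reporter plasmid built on a pAAV backbone and designed to read out estrogen receptor signalling. It is propagated in E. coli as a high-copy plasmid through a ColE1/pUC-type origin and is selected with ampicillin via the β-lactamase gene. The annotation also picks up short remnants of pBR322-derived elements (rop, bom, tetracycline resistance and lacI fragments), an SV40 promoter outside the ITR-flanked region, and a partial EGFP-like fragment near the first ITR. None of these appears to be part of the reporter unit.

The synthetic payload sits between AAV2 inverted terminal repeats and was assembled by multisite Gateway cloning, which accounts for the attB1, attB4, attB3 and attB2 sites separating its modules. According to the record, twelve clustered estrogen receptor response elements are linked to an MLP minimal promoter. The minimal promoter should contribute little activity by itself, so transcription depends on activated receptor binding the upstream elements. The response elements and minimal promoter are not annotated in the feature table, but they presumably occupy the attB-flanked intervals, one of which also holds a fragment of an RNA polymerase II pause site. A short segment flanked by T3 and T7 promoters probably carries the unique barcode BC1064, followed by the firefly luc2 coding sequence, a WPRE to boost transcript expression, and a bGH polyadenylation signal.

The same transcript therefore supports both a luminescence readout and a barcode readout, which lets this sensor be pooled with other pathway reporters in multiplexed cell-based drug profiling assays. The depositor notes an 11 bp deletion in the second ITR. The plasmid worked in transient assays, but the effect of the deletion on AAV packaging is unknown.
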