Features (pLannotate 1.2.2; 26 found; start..end, strand, type, name):
      2..133     -  repeat_region  AAV2 ITR (fragment): inverted terminal repeat of adeno-associated virus serotype 2 inverted
    191..439     +  CDS            (3-F)Tyr-EGFP (fragment): (3-F)Tyr-EGFP is a basic (constitutively fluorescent) green fluorescent protein published in 2004, derived from Aequorea victoria.
    457..483     -  misc_feature   MCS (fragment): pBluescript multiple cloning site
    484..508     +  protein_bind   attB1: mutant version of attB; recombination site for the Gateway® BP reaction BP Clonase™
    791..811     -  protein_bind   attB4: mutant version of attB; core recombination site for the Gateway® BP reaction BP Clonase™
    812..839     +  misc_feature   pause site (fragment): RNA polymerase II transcriptional pause signal from the human α2 globin gene
    952..972     +  protein_bind   attB3: mutant version of attB; core recombination site for the Gateway® BP reaction BP Clonase™
    999..1017    +  promoter       T3 promoter: promoter for bacteriophage T3 RNA polymerase
   1081..1099    -  promoter       T7 promoter: promoter for bacteriophage T7 RNA polymerase
   1126..1146    -  protein_bind   attB2: mutant version of attB; core recombination site for the Gateway® BP reaction BP Clonase™
   1232..2884    +  CDS            luciferase: firefly luciferase synthetic luc2 version of the luciferase gene
   2888..2912    +  misc_feature   MCS (fragment): pBluescript multiple cloning site
   2912..3500    +  misc_feature   WPRE: woodchuck hepatitis virus posttranscriptional regulatory element
   3533..3757    +  polyA_signal   bGH poly(A) signal: bovine growth hormone polyadenylation signal
   3761..3782    +  promoter       SV40 promoter (fragment): SV40 enhancer and early promoter
   3843..3934    +  repeat_region  AAV2 ITR (fragment): inverted terminal repeat of adeno-associated virus serotype 2 inverted
   3934..3963    -  repeat_region  AAV2 ITR (fragment): inverted terminal repeat of adeno-associated virus serotype 2 inverted
   3967..4296    -  promoter       SV40 promoter: SV40 enhancer and early promoter
   4303..4359    -  CDS            lacI (fragment): lac repressor; lacI; The lac repressor binds to the lac operator to inhibit transcription in E. coli. This inhibition can be relieved by adding lactose or isopropyl-β-D-thiogalactopyranoside (IPTG).
   4542..5130    -  rep_origin     ori: high-copy-number ColE1/pMB1/pBR322/pUC origin of replication
   5301..6161    -  CDS            AmpR: β-lactamase; bla; confers resistance to ampicillin, carbenicillin, and related antibiotics
   6162..6266    -  promoter       AmpR promoter: bla
   6361..6396    +  CDS            rop (fragment): Rop protein, which maintains plasmids at low copy number; rop
   6498..6546    +  misc_feature   bom (fragment): basis of mobility region from pBR322
   6547..6826    -  CDS            TcR (fragment): tetracycline efflux protein; tet; confers resistance to tetracycline
   7054..7072    +  promoter       SP6 promoter: promoter for bacteriophage SP6 RNA polymerase
>Addgene plasmid #227110 | pAAV_ER-RE_MLPmin_BC1064-luc2 | addgene full sequence | sequence record 469868 | Addgene NGS Result
TAGCTGCGCGCTCGCTCGCTCACTGAGGCCGCCCGGGCAAAGCCCGGGCGTCGGGCGACCTTTGGTCGCC
CGGCCTCAGTGAGCGAGCGAGCGCGCAGAGAGGGAGTGGCCAACTCCATCACTAGGGGTTCCTTGTAGTT
AATGATTAACCCGCCATGCTACTTATCTACGTAGCCATGCTCTAGGTACCTTCTTCAAGGACGACGGCAA
CTACAAGACCCGCGCCGAGGTGAAGTTCGAGGGCGACACCCTGGTGAACCGCATCGAGCTGAAGGGCATC
GACTTCAAGGAGGACGGCAACATCCTGGGGCACAAGCTGGAGTACAACTACAACAGCCACAACGTCCATA
TCATGGCCGACAAGCAGAAGAACGGCATCAAGGTGAACTTCAAGATCCGCCACAACATCGAGGACGGCAG
CGTGCAGCTCGCCGACCACTCATATGTACTCGAGTTGTCGACGGTATCGATAAGCTTGATATCACAAGTT
TGTACAAAAAAGCAGGCTGGCCCAGGTCACCCTGACCTGGCCCAGGTCATCCTGACCTGGCCCAGGTCAT
TCTGACCTGGCCCAGGTCACCCTGACCTACGCGTGGCCTCGCCTGCAGGGGCCCAGGTCACCCTGACCTG
GCCCAGGTCATCCTGACCTGGCCCAGGTCATTCTGACCTGGCCCAGGTCACCCTGACCTGGCCTCCTGCA
GGAGGCGGCCGGCCCAGGTCACCCTGACCTGGCCCAGGTCATCCTGACCTGGCCCAGGTCATTCTGACCT
GGCCCAGGTCACCCTGACCTCAACTTTTCTATACAAAGTTGGCAAGTGCAGGTGCCAGAACATTTCTCTG
GCCTAACTGGAAGACGCTAGCGGGGGGCTATAAAAGGGGGTGGGGGCGTTCGTCCTCACTCTAGATCTGC
GATCTAAGTAAGCTTGGCAATCCGGTACTGTTGGTAAAGCCCAACTTTGTATAATAAAGTTGAGCTAGTT
GCTAAGTCTGCCGAGTAGAATTAACCCTCACTAAAGGGTAGGTGACACTATTTACTACTACATCAAACTT
TTGACGCTGACTTTTCTAAATCACATTACTCCTATAGTGAGTCGTATTAGTAGACGCGAGTCAATGCATG
TACGACAGCTTTCTTGTACAAAGTGGTGATATCGAATTCCTGCAGCCCGGGGGATCCGCCCGGGCTAGAG
CGGCCGCCACCGCGGTGGAGCTCGCGACTAGTGACGCCACCATGGAAGATGCCAAAAACATTAAGAAGGG
CCCAGCGCCATTCTACCCACTCGAAGACGGGACCGCCGGCGAGCAGCTGCACAAAGCCATGAAGCGCTAC
GCCCTGGTGCCTGGCACCATCGCCTTTACCGACGCACATATCGAGGTGGACATTACCTACGCCGAGTACT
TCGAGATGAGCGTTCGGCTGGCAGAAGCTATGAAGCGCTATGGGCTGAATACAAACCATCGGATCGTGGT
GTGCAGCGAGAATAGCTTGCAGTTCTTCATGCCCGTGTTGGGTGCCCTGTTCATCGGTGTGGCTGTGGCC
CCAGCTAACGACATCTACAACGAGCGCGAGCTGCTGAACAGCATGGGCATCAGCCAGCCCACCGTCGTAT
TCGTGAGCAAGAAAGGGCTGCAAAAGATCCTCAACGTGCAAAAGAAGCTACCGATCATACAAAAGATCAT
CATCATGGATAGCAAGACCGACTACCAGGGCTTCCAAAGCATGTACACCTTCGTGACTTCCCATTTGCCA
CCCGGCTTCAACGAGTACGACTTCGTGCCCGAGAGCTTCGACCGGGACAAAACCATCGCCCTGATCATGA
ACAGTAGTGGCAGTACCGGATTGCCCAAGGGCGTAGCCCTACCGCACCGCACCGCTTGTGTCCGATTCAG
TCATGCCCGCGACCCCATCTTCGGCAACCAGATCATCCCCGACACCGCTATCCTCAGCGTGGTGCCATTT
CACCACGGCTTCGGCATGTTCACCACGCTGGGCTACTTGATCTGCGGCTTTCGGGTCGTGCTCATGTACC
GCTTCGAGGAGGAGCTATTCTTGCGCAGCTTGCAAGACTATAAGATTCAATCTGCCCTGCTGGTGCCCAC
ACTATTTAGCTTCTTCGCTAAGAGCACTCTCATCGACAAGTACGACCTAAGCAACTTGCACGAGATCGCC
AGCGGCGGGGCGCCGCTCAGCAAGGAGGTAGGTGAGGCCGTGGCCAAACGCTTCCACCTACCAGGCATCC
GCCAGGGCTACGGCCTGACAGAAACAACCAGCGCCATTCTGATCACCCCCGAAGGGGACGACAAGCCTGG
CGCAGTAGGCAAGGTGGTGCCCTTCTTCGAGGCTAAGGTGGTGGACTTGGACACCGGTAAGACACTGGGT
GTGAACCAGCGCGGCGAGCTGTGCGTCCGTGGCCCCATGATCATGAGCGGCTACGTTAACAACCCCGAGG
CTACAAACGCTCTCATCGACAAGGACGGCTGGCTGCACAGCGGCGACATCGCCTACTGGGACGAGGACGA
GCACTTCTTCATCGTGGACCGGCTGAAGAGCCTGATCAAATACAAGGGCTACCAGGTAGCCCCAGCCGAA
CTGGAGAGCATCCTGCTGCAACACCCCAACATCTTCGACGCCGGGGTCGCCGGCCTGCCCGACGACGATG
CCGGCGAGCTGCCCGCCGCAGTCGTCGTGCTGGAACACGGTAAAACCATAACCGAGAAGGAGATCGTGGA
CTATGTGGCCAGCCAGGCTACAACCGCCAAGAAGCTGCGCGGTGGTGTTGTGTTCGTGGACGAGGTGCCT
AAAGGACTGACCGGCAAGTTGGACGCCCGCAAGATCCGCGAGATTCTCATTAAGGCCAAGAAGGGCGGCA
AGATCGCCGTGTAATTCGAATTCGATATCAAGCTTATCGATAATCAACCTCTGGATTACAAAATTTGTGA
AAGATTGACTGGTATTCTTAACTATGTTGCTCCTTTTACGCTATGTGGATACGCTGCTTTAATGCCTTTG
TATCATGCTATTGCTTCCCGTATGGCTTTCATTTTCTCCTCCTTGTATAAATCCTGGTTGCTGTCTCTTT
ATGAGGAGTTGTGGCCCGTTGTCAGGCAACGTGGCGTGGTGTGCACTGTGTTTGCTGACGCAACCCCCAC
TGGTTGGGGCATTGCCACCACCTGTCAGCTCCTTTCCGGGACTTTCGCTTTCCCCCTCCCTATTGCCACG
GCGGAACTCATCGCCGCCTGCCTTGCCCGCTGCTGGACAGGGGCTCGGCTGTTGGGCACTGACAATTCCG
TGGTGTTGTCGGGGAAATCATCGTCCTTTCCTTGGCTGCTCGCCTGTGTTGCCACCTGGATTCTGCGCGG
GACGTCCTTCTGCTACGTCCCTTCGGCCCTCAATCCAGCGGACCTTCCTTCCCGCGGCCTGCTGCCGGCT
CTGCGGCCTCTTCCGCGTCTTCGCCTTCGCCCTCAGACGAGTCGGATCTCCCTTTGGGCCGCCTCCCCGC
ATCGATACCGTCGACTCGCTGATCAGCCTCGACTGTGCCTTCTAGTTGCCAGCCATCTGTTGTTTGCCCC
TCCCCCGTGCCTTCCTTGACCCTGGAAGGTGCCACTCCCACTGTCCTTTCCTAATAAAATGAGGAAATTG
CATCGCATTGTCTGAGTAGGTGTCATTCTATTCTGGGGGGTGGGGTGGGGCAGGACAGCAAGGGGGAGGA
TTGGGAAGACAATAGCAGGCATGCTGGGGATGCGGTGGGCTCTATGGCTTCTGAGGCGGAAAGAACCAGC
TGGGGCTCGACTAGAGCATGGCTACGTAGATAAGTAGCATGGCGGGTTAATCATTAACTACAAGGAACCC
CTAGTGATGGAGTTGGCCACTCCCTCTCTGCGCGCTCGCTCGCTCACTGAGGCCGGGCGACCAAAGGTCG
CCCGACGCCCGGGCGGCCTCAGTGAGCGAGCGAGCGCGCAGAGCTTTTTGCAAAAGCCTAGGCCTCCAAA
AAAGCCTCCTCACTACTTCTGGAATAGCTCAGAGGCCGAGGCGGCCTCGGCCTCTGCATAAATAAAAAAA
ATTAGTCAGCCATGGGGCGGAGAATGGGCGGAACTGGGCGGAGTTAGGGGCGGGATGGGCGGAGTTAGGG
GCGGGACTATGGTTGCTGACTAATTGAGATGCATGCTTTGCATACTTCTGCCTGCTGGGGAGCCTGGGGA
CTTTCCACACCTGGTTGCTGACTAATTGAGATGCATGCTTTGCATACTTCTGCCTGCTGGGGAGCCTGGG
GACTTTCCACACCCTAACTGACACACATTCCACAGCTGCATTAATGAATCGGCCAACGCGCGGGGAGAGG
CGGTTTGCGTATTGGGCGCTCTTCCGCTTCCTCGCTCACTGACTCGCTGCGCTCGGTCGTTCGGCTGCGG
CGAGCGGTATCAGCTCACTCAAAGGCGGTAATACGGTTATCCACAGAATCAGGGGATAACGCAGGAAAGA
ACATGTGAGCAAAAGGCCAGCAAAAGGCCAGGAACCGTAAAAAGGCCGCGTTGCTGGCGTTTTTCCATAG
GCTCCGCCCCCCTGACGAGCATCACAAAAATCGACGCTCAAGTCAGAGGTGGCGAAACCCGACAGGACTA
TAAAGATACCAGGCGTTTCCCCCTGGAAGCTCCCTCGTGCGCTCTCCTGTTCCGACCCTGCCGCTTACCG
GATACCTGTCCGCCTTTCTCCCTTCGGGAAGCGTGGCGCTTTCTCATAGCTCACGCTGTAGGTATCTCAG
TTCGGTGTAGGTCGTTCGCTCCAAGCTGGGCTGTGTGCACGAACCCCCCGTTCAGCCCGACCGCTGCGCC
TTATCCGGTAACTATCGTCTTGAGTCCAACCCGGTAAGACACGACTTATCGCCACTGGCAGCAGCCACTG
GTAACAGGATTAGCAGAGCGAGGTATGTAGGCGGTGCTACAGAGTTCTTGAAGTGGTGGCCTAACTACGG
CTACACTAGAAGAACAGTATTTGGTATCTGCGCTCTGCTGAAGCCAGTTACCTTCGGAAAAAGAGTTGGT
AGCTCTTGATCCGGCAAACAAACCACCGCTGGTAGCGGTGGTTTTTTTGTTTGCAAGCAGCAGATTACGC
GCAGAAAAAAAGGATCTCAAGAAGATCCTTTGATCTTTTCTACGGGGTCTGACGCTCAGTGGAACGAAAA
CTCACGTTAAGGGATTTTGGTCATGAGATTATCAAAAAGGATCTTCACCTAGATCCTTTTAAATTAAAAA
TGAAGTTTTAAATCAATCTAAAGTATATATGAGTAAACTTGGTCTGACAGTTACCAATGCTTAATCAGTG
AGGCACCTATCTCAGCGATCTGTCTATTTCGTTCATCCATAGTTGCCTGACTCCCCGTCGTGTAGATAAC
TACGATACGGGAGGGCTTACCATCTGGCCCCAGTGCTGCAATGATACCGCGAGACCCACGCTCACCGGCT
CCAGATTTATCAGCAATAAACCAGCCAGCCGGAAGGGCCGAGCGCAGAAGTGGTCCTGCAACTTTATCCG
CCTCCATCCAGTCTATTAATTGTTGCCGGGAAGCTAGAGTAAGTAGTTCGCCAGTTAATAGTTTGCGCAA
CGTTGTTGCCATTGCTACAGGCATCGTGGTGTCACGCTCGTCGTTTGGTATGGCTTCATTCAGCTCCGGT
TCCCAACGATCAAGGCGAGTTACATGATCCCCCATGTTGTGCAAAAAAGCGGTTAGCTCCTTCGGTCCTC
CGATCGTTGTCAGAAGTAAGTTGGCCGCAGTGTTATCACTCATGGTTATGGCAGCACTGCATAATTCTCT
TACTGTCATGCCATCCGTAAGATGCTTTTCTGTGACTGGTGAGTACTCAACCAAGTCATTCTGAGAATAG
TGTATGCGGCGACCGAGTTGCTCTTGCCCGGCGTCAATACGGGATAATACCGCGCCACATAGCAGAACTT
TAAAAGTGCTCATCATTGGAAAACGTTCTTCGGGGCGAAAACTCTCAAGGATCTTACCGCTGTTGAGATC
CAGTTCGATGTAACCCACTCGTGCACCCAACTGATCTTCAGCATCTTTTACTTTCACCAGCGTTTCTGGG
TGAGCAAAAACAGGAAGGCAAAATGCCGCAAAAAAGGGAATAAGGGCGACACGGAAATGTTGAATACTCA
TACTCTTCCTTTTTCAATATTATTGAAGCATTTATCAGGGTTATTGTCTCATGAGCGGATACATATTTGA
ATGTATTTAGAAAAATAAACAAATAGGGGTTCCGCGCACATTTCCCCGAAAAGTGCCACCTGACGTCTAA
GAAACCATTATTATCATGACATTAACCTATAAAAATAGGCGTATCACGAGGCCCTTTCGTCTCGCGCGTT
TCGGTGATGACGGTGAAAACCTCTGACACATGCAGCTCCCGGAGACGGTCACAGCTTGTCTGTAAGCGGA
TGCCGGGAGCAGACAAGCCCGTCAGGGCGCGTCAGCGGGTGTTGGCGGGTGTCGGGGCTGGCTTAACTAT
GCGGCATCAGAGCAGATTGTACTGAGAGTGCACCATTCGACGCTCTCCCTTATGCGACTCCTGCATTAGG
AAGCAGCCCAGTAGTAGGTTGAGGCCGTTGAGCACCGCCGCCGCAAGGAATGGTGCATGCAAGGAGATGG
CGCCCAACAGTCCCCCGGCCACGGGGCCTGCCACCATACCCACGCCGAAACAAGCGCTCATGAGCCCGAA
GTGGCGAGCCCGATCTTCCCCATCGGTGATGTCGGCGATATAGGCGCCAGCAACCGCACCTGTGGCGCCG
GTGATGCCGGCCACGATGCGTCCGGCGTAGAGGATCTGGCTAGCGATGACCCTGCTGATTGGTTCGCTGA
CCATTTCCGGGTGCGGGACGGCGTTACCAGAAACTCAGAAGGTTCGTCCAACCAAACCGACTCTGACGGC
AGTTTACGAGAGAGATGATAGGGTCTGCTTCAGTAAGCCAGATGCTACACAATTAGGCTTGTACATATTG
TCGTTAGAACGCGGCTACAATTAATACATAACCTTATGTATCATACACATACGATTTAGGTGACACTATA
GAATACACGGAATTAATTC
